Addgene plasmid #121362: pUC57-Kan_ina168_g2457
Purpose: Level 0 Golden-Gate compatible vector
Depositing lab: Sophien Kamoun. Depositing organization: Sainsbury Laboratory, Norwich. Publication: A Clone Resource of Magnaporthe oryzae Effectors That Share Sequence and Structural Similarities Across Host-Specific Lineages. Petit-Houdenot Y, Langner T, Harant A, Win J, Kamoun S. Mol Plant Microbe Interact. 2020 Aug;33(8):1032-1035. doi: 10.1094/MPMI-03-20-0052-A. Epub 2020 Jun 22. PubMed 32460610.
Backbone
  Vector backbone: pUC57-Kan
  Backbone size w/o insert (bp): 2626
  Vector type: Golden Gate
  Selectable markers: lacZ
Growth in bacteria
  Bacterial resistance: Kanamycin, 50 μg/mL
  Growth temperature: 37°C
  Growth strain: DH5alpha
  Copy number: High Copy
Gene/Insert
  Gene/Insert name: ina168_g2457
  Mutation: Magnaporthe oryzae
  Cloning method: Restriction Enzyme; 5′ cloning site EcoRV (unknown if destroyed); 3′ cloning site EcoRV (unknown if destroyed)
  Sequencing primers: 5′ M13Fw; 3′ M13Rv
Terms and licenses: Academic/Nonprofit Terms; Industry Terms: Not Available to Industry
How to cite: pUC57-Kan_ina168_g2457 was a gift from Sophien Kamoun (Addgene plasmid # 121362 ; http://n2t.net/addgene:121362 ; RRID:Addgene_121362)
