[The description below was written by a language model from this plasmid's Addgene catalogue record and pLannotate feature annotations shown in this document.]
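Description:
pUC57-Kan_ina168_g2457 is a small (about 3.0 kb) high-copy E. coli cloning plasmid that serves as a Level 0 module for Golden Gate assembly. It is built on the pUC57-Kan backbone, which replicates from the ColE1/pUC-type origin and is selected with kanamycin through an aph(3')-Ia aminoglycoside phosphotransferase gene, here annotated as being driven by the bla (AmpR) promoter. The backbone also carries the usual pUC lac region: CAP binding site, lac promoter, lac operator and a lacZα fragment. It contains short, non-functional remnants of lacI, rop and the pBR322 bom region. lacZ is listed as a selectable marker, reflecting the blue/white screening that this backbone supports.

The insert, ina168_g2457, is a sequence from the rice blast fungus Magnaporthe oryzae, with the species entered in the record's mutation field. It was placed at the EcoRV site within the lacZα polylinker, and M13 forward and reverse primers flank it for sequence verification. The feature table does not annotate the insert itself. The unannotated gap of roughly 460 bp between the lacZα fragment and the lac operator is consistent with its position, and comparison of the total length with the stated backbone size suggests an insert of around 390 bp. The record does not state which Type IIS enzyme sites or overhangs flank the module, and no eukaryotic promoter, tag or terminator is annotated.

The plasmid belongs to a clone resource of M. oryzae effectors that share sequence and structural similarity across host-specific lineages. As a Level 0 part, it is intended as a storage and donor clone from which the effector sequence can be assembled into higher-level expression constructs.
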