Features (pLannotate 1.2.2; 10 found; start..end, strand, type, name):
    137..236     +  misc_feature   bom (fragment): basis of mobility region from pBR322
    242..399     -  CDS            lacZα (fragment): LacZα fragment of β-galactosidase; lacZ fragment
    864..880     -  protein_bind   lac operator: The lac repressor binds to the lac operator to inhibit transcription in E. coli. This inhibition can be relieved by adding lactose or isopropyl-β-D-thiogalactopyranoside (IPTG). lac repressor encoded by lacI
    888..918     -  promoter       lac promoter: promoter for the E. coli lac operon
    933..954     -  protein_bind   CAP binding site: CAP binding activates transcription in the presence of cAMP. E. coli catabolite activator protein
    967..1059    -  CDS            lacI (fragment): lac repressor; lacI; The lac repressor binds to the lac operator to inhibit transcription in E. coli. This inhibition can be relieved by adding lactose or isopropyl-β-D-thiogalactopyranoside (IPTG).
   1242..1830    -  rep_origin     ori: high-copy-number ColE1/pMB1/pBR322/pUC origin of replication
   2001..2816    -  CDS            KanR: aminoglycoside phosphotransferase; aph(3')-Ia; confers resistance to kanamycin in bacteria or G418 (Geneticin®) in eukaryotes
   2817..2921    -  promoter       AmpR promoter: bla
   3016..35      +  CDS            rop (fragment) (across the origin): Rop protein, which maintains plasmids at low copy number; rop
>Addgene plasmid #121362 | pUC57-Kan_ina168_g2457 | depositor full sequence | sequence record 231435 | pUC57-Kan_ina168_g2457 sequence 3016 bps
TCGCGCGTTTCGGTGATGACGGTGAAAACCTCTGACACATGCAGCTCCCGGAGACGGTCACAGCTTGTCT
GTAAGCGGATGCCGGGAGCAGACAAGCCCGTCAGGGCGCGTCAGCGGGTGTTGGCGGGTGTCGGGGCTGG
CTTAACTATGCGGCATCAGAGCAGATTGTACTGAGAGTGCACCATATGCGGTGTGAAATACCGCACAGAT
GCGTAAGGAGAAAATACCGCATCAGGCGCCATTCGCCATTCAGGCTGCGCAACTGTTGGGAAGGGCGATC
GGTGCGGGCCTCTTCGCTATTACGCCAGCTGGCGAAAGGGGGATGTGCTGCAAGGCGATTAAGTTGGGTA
ACGCCAGGGTTTTCCCAGTCACGACGTTGTAAAACGACGGCCAGTGAATTGACGCGTATTGGGATGGAAC
TTGGTCTCTAATGGCTGGTGGTAATAATAGAGCTAAAACTAAATCTAAAACTCCAATGTTGGATTCTTTG
ATTGAACATAGATCTCCAATTTTTTGTTTGGTTCAAATGTGTGAAATGTTGGATGGTGGTAAAAAATATT
GTACTAGATGGTATAAAGTTTATCCAGGTGGTTCTCATACTTTTCAAGAAGGTGGTAGAGATACTATTAC
TGTTACTTTTGATAATAAATGTAAAAAATCTTTGTCTGGTTCTACTAAAAAAAGATCTATTGGTTTTCCA
ACTCAATTGGTTTATAGATCTGATGATCCAATTTTGGCTGGTATTTCTAAAATTTTTGAACCAGGTAGAG
CTCCAAATTATCATTGAGCTTAGAGACCAAGTTCCATCCCAATGGCGCGCCGAGCTTGGCTCGAGCATGG
TCATAGCTGTTTCCTGTGTGAAATTGTTATCCGCTCACAATTCCACACAACATACGAGCCGGAAGCATAA
AGTGTAAAGCCTGGGGTGCCTAATGAGTGAGCTAACTCACATTAATTGCGTTGCGCTCACTGCCCGCTTT
CCAGTCGGGAAACCTGTCGTGCCAGCTGCATTAATGAATCGGCCAACGCGCGGGGAGAGGCGGTTTGCGT
ATTGGGCGCTCTTCCGCTTCCTCGCTCACTGACTCGCTGCGCTCGGTCGTTCGGCTGCGGCGAGCGGTAT
CAGCTCACTCAAAGGCGGTAATACGGTTATCCACAGAATCAGGGGATAACGCAGGAAAGAACATGTGAGC
AAAAGGCCAGCAAAAGGCCAGGAACCGTAAAAAGGCCGCGTTGCTGGCGTTTTTCCATAGGCTCCGCCCC
CCTGACGAGCATCACAAAAATCGACGCTCAAGTCAGAGGTGGCGAAACCCGACAGGACTATAAAGATACC
AGGCGTTTCCCCCTGGAAGCTCCCTCGTGCGCTCTCCTGTTCCGACCCTGCCGCTTACCGGATACCTGTC
CGCCTTTCTCCCTTCGGGAAGCGTGGCGCTTTCTCATAGCTCACGCTGTAGGTATCTCAGTTCGGTGTAG
GTCGTTCGCTCCAAGCTGGGCTGTGTGCACGAACCCCCCGTTCAGCCCGACCGCTGCGCCTTATCCGGTA
ACTATCGTCTTGAGTCCAACCCGGTAAGACACGACTTATCGCCACTGGCAGCAGCCACTGGTAACAGGAT
TAGCAGAGCGAGGTATGTAGGCGGTGCTACAGAGTTCTTGAAGTGGTGGCCTAACTACGGCTACACTAGA
AGAACAGTATTTGGTATCTGCGCTCTGCTGAAGCCAGTTACCTTCGGAAAAAGAGTTGGTAGCTCTTGAT
CCGGCAAACAAACCACCGCTGGTAGCGGTGGTTTTTTTGTTTGCAAGCAGCAGATTACGCGCAGAAAAAA
AGGATCTCAAGAAGATCCTTTGATCTTTTCTACGGGGTCTGACGCTCAGTGGAACGAAAACTCACGTTAA
GGGATTTTGGTCATGAGATTATCAAAAAGGATCTTCACCTAGATCCTTTTAAATTAAAAATGAAGTTTTA
AATCAATCTAAAGTATATATGAGTAAACTTGGTCTGACAGTTAGAAAAACTCATCGAGCATCAAATGAAA
CTGCAATTTATTCATATCAGGATTATCAATACCATATTTTTGAAAAAGCCGTTTCTGTAATGAAGGAGAA
AACTCACCGAGGCAGTTCCATAGGATGGCAAGATCCTGGTATCGGTCTGCGATTCCGACTCGTCCAACAT
CAATACAACCTATTAATTTCCCCTCGTCAAAAATAAGGTTATCAAGTGAGAAATCACCATGAGTGACGAC
TGAATCCGGTGAGAATGGCAAAAGTTTATGCATTTCTTTCCAGACTTGTTCAACAGGCCAGCCATTACGC
TCGTCATCAAAATCACTCGCATCAACCAAACCGTTATTCATTCGTGATTGCGCCTGAGCGAGACGAAATA
CGCGATCGCTGTTAAAAGGACAATTACAAACAGGAATCGAATGCAACCGGCGCAGGAACACTGCCAGCGC
ATCAACAATATTTTCACCTGAATCAGGATATTCTTCTAATACCTGGAATGCTGTTTTCCCAGGGATCGCA
GTGGTGAGTAACCATGCATCATCAGGAGTACGGATAAAATGCTTGATGGTCGGAAGAGGCATAAATTCCG
TCAGCCAGTTTAGTCTGACCATCTCATCTGTAACATCATTGGCAACGCTACCTTTGCCATGTTTCAGAAA
CAACTCTGGCGCATCGGGCTTCCCATACAATCGATAGATTGTCGCACCTGATTGCCCGACATTATCGCGA
GCCCATTTATACCCATATAAATCAGCATCCATGTTGGAATTTAATCGCGGCCTAGAGCAAGACGTTTCCC
GTTGAATATGGCTCATACTCTTCCTTTTTCAATATTATTGAAGCATTTATCAGGGTTATTGTCTCATGAG
CGGATACATATTTGAATGTATTTAGAAAAATAAACAAATAGGGGTTCCGCGCACATTTCCCCGAAAAGTG
CCACCTGACGTCTAAGAAACCATTATTATCATGACATTAACCTATAAAAATAGGCGTATCACGAGGCCCT
TTCGTC
