>Addgene plasmid #121362 | pUC57-Kan_ina168_g2457 | depositor partial sequence | sequence record 230976 | ina168_g2457
TTGGTCTCTAATGGCTGGTGGTAATAATAGAGCTAAAACTAAATCTAAAACTCCAATGTTGGATTCTTTG
ATTGAACATAGATCTCCAATTTTTTGTTTGGTTCAAATGTGTGAAATGTTGGATGGTGGTAAAAAATATT
GTACTAGATGGTATAAAGTTTATCCAGGTGGTTCTCATACTTTTCAAGAAGGTGGTAGAGATACTATTAC
TGTTACTTTTGATAATAAATGTAAAAAATCTTTGTCTGGTTCTACTAAAAAAAGATCTATTGGTTTTCCA
ACTCAATTGGTTTATAGATCTGATGATCCAATTTTGGCTGGTATTTCTAAAATTTTTGAACCAGGTAGAG
CTCCAAATTATCATTGAGCTTAGAGACCAA
