>Addgene plasmid #121362 | pUC57-Kan_ina168_g2457 | depositor partial sequence | sequence record 230977 | empty_vector
TCGCGCGTTTCGGTGATGACGGTGAAAACCTCTGACACATGCAGCTCCCGGAGACGGTCACAGCTTGTCT
GTAAGCGGATGCCGGGAGCAGACAAGCCCGTCAGGGCGCGTCAGCGGGTGTTGGCGGGTGTCGGGGCTGG
CTTAACTATGCGGCATCAGAGCAGATTGTACTGAGAGTGCACCATATGCGGTGTGAAATACCGCACAGAT
GCGTAAGGAGAAAATACCGCATCAGGCGCCATTCGCCATTCAGGCTGCGCAACTGTTGGGAAGGGCGATC
GGTGCGGGCCTCTTCGCTATTACGCCAGCTGGCGAAAGGGGGATGTGCTGCAAGGCGATTAAGTTGGGTA
ACGCCAGGGTTTTCCCAGTCACGACGTTGTAAAACGACGGCCAGTGAATTGACGCGTATTGGGATATCCC
AATGGCGCGCCGAGCTTGGCTCGAGCATGGTCATAGCTGTTTCCTGTGTGAAATTGTTATCCGCTCACAA
TTCCACACAACATACGAGCCGGAAGCATAAAGTGTAAAGCCTGGGGTGCCTAATGAGTGAGCTAACTCAC
ATTAATTGCGTTGCGCTCACTGCCCGCTTTCCAGTCGGGAAACCTGTCGTGCCAGCTGCATTAATGAATC
GGCCAACGCGCGGGGAGAGGCGGTTTGCGTATTGGGCGCTCTTCCGCTTCCTCGCTCACTGACTCGCTGC
GCTCGGTCGTTCGGCTGCGGCGAGCGGTATCAGCTCACTCAAAGGCGGTAATACGGTTATCCACAGAATC
AGGGGATAACGCAGGAAAGAACATGTGAGCAAAAGGCCAGCAAAAGGCCAGGAACCGTAAAAAGGCCGCG
TTGCTGGCGTTTTTCCATAGGCTCCGCCCCCCTGACGAGCATCACAAAAATCGACGCTCAAGTCAGAGGT
GGCGAAACCCGACAGGACTATAAAGATACCAGGCGTTTCCCCCTGGAAGCTCCCTCGTGCGCTCTCCTGT
TCCGACCCTGCCGCTTACCGGATACCTGTCCGCCTTTCTCCCTTCGGGAAGCGTGGCGCTTTCTCATAGC
TCACGCTGTAGGTATCTCAGTTCGGTGTAGGTCGTTCGCTCCAAGCTGGGCTGTGTGCACGAACCCCCCG
TTCAGCCCGACCGCTGCGCCTTATCCGGTAACTATCGTCTTGAGTCCAACCCGGTAAGACACGACTTATC
GCCACTGGCAGCAGCCACTGGTAACAGGATTAGCAGAGCGAGGTATGTAGGCGGTGCTACAGAGTTCTTG
AAGTGGTGGCCTAACTACGGCTACACTAGAAGAACAGTATTTGGTATCTGCGCTCTGCTGAAGCCAGTTA
CCTTCGGAAAAAGAGTTGGTAGCTCTTGATCCGGCAAACAAACCACCGCTGGTAGCGGTGGTTTTTTTGT
TTGCAAGCAGCAGATTACGCGCAGAAAAAAAGGATCTCAAGAAGATCCTTTGATCTTTTCTACGGGGTCT
GACGCTCAGTGGAACGAAAACTCACGTTAAGGGATTTTGGTCATGAGATTATCAAAAAGGATCTTCACCT
AGATCCTTTTAAATTAAAAATGAAGTTTTAAATCAATCTAAAGTATATATGAGTAAACTTGGTCTGACAG
TTAGAAAAACTCATCGAGCATCAAATGAAACTGCAATTTATTCATATCAGGATTATCAATACCATATTTT
TGAAAAAGCCGTTTCTGTAATGAAGGAGAAAACTCACCGAGGCAGTTCCATAGGATGGCAAGATCCTGGT
ATCGGTCTGCGATTCCGACTCGTCCAACATCAATACAACCTATTAATTTCCCCTCGTCAAAAATAAGGTT
ATCAAGTGAGAAATCACCATGAGTGACGACTGAATCCGGTGAGAATGGCAAAAGTTTATGCATTTCTTTC
CAGACTTGTTCAACAGGCCAGCCATTACGCTCGTCATCAAAATCACTCGCATCAACCAAACCGTTATTCA
TTCGTGATTGCGCCTGAGCGAGACGAAATACGCGATCGCTGTTAAAAGGACAATTACAAACAGGAATCGA
ATGCAACCGGCGCAGGAACACTGCCAGCGCATCAACAATATTTTCACCTGAATCAGGATATTCTTCTAAT
ACCTGGAATGCTGTTTTCCCAGGGATCGCAGTGGTGAGTAACCATGCATCATCAGGAGTACGGATAAAAT
GCTTGATGGTCGGAAGAGGCATAAATTCCGTCAGCCAGTTTAGTCTGACCATCTCATCTGTAACATCATT
GGCAACGCTACCTTTGCCATGTTTCAGAAACAACTCTGGCGCATCGGGCTTCCCATACAATCGATAGATT
GTCGCACCTGATTGCCCGACATTATCGCGAGCCCATTTATACCCATATAAATCAGCATCCATGTTGGAAT
TTAATCGCGGCCTAGAGCAAGACGTTTCCCGTTGAATATGGCTCATACTCTTCCTTTTTCAATATTATTG
AAGCATTTATCAGGGTTATTGTCTCATGAGCGGATACATATTTGAATGTATTTAGAAAAATAAACAAATA
GGGGTTCCGCGCACATTTCCCCGAAAAGTGCCACCTGACGTCTAAGAAACCATTATTATCATGACATTAA
CCTATAAAAATAGGCGTATCACGAGGCCCTTTCGTC
