>Addgene plasmid #121362 | pUC57-Kan_ina168_g2457 | addgene partial sequence | sequence record 238255 | M13-F20 5'-TGTAAAACGACGGCCAGT-3'
TTGGTCTCTAATGGCTGGTGGTAATAATAGAGCTAAAACTAAATCTAAAACTCCAATGTTGGATTCTTTG
ATTGAACATAGATCTCCAATTTTTTGTTTGGTTCAAATGTGTGAAATGTTGGATGGTGGTAAAAAATATT
GTACTAGATGGTATAAAGTTTATCCAGGTGGTTCTCATACTTTTCAAGAAGGTGGTAGAGATACTATTAC
TGTTACTTTTGATAATAAATGTAAAAAATCTTTGTCTGGTTCTACTAAAAAAAGATCTATTGGTTTTCCA
ACTCAATTGGTTTATAGATCTGATGATCCAATTTTGGCTGGTATTTCTAAAATTTTTGAACCAGGTAGAG
CTCCAAATTATCATTGAGCTTAGAGACCAAGTTCCATCCCAATGGCGCGCCGAGCTTGGCTCGAGCATGG
TCATAGCTGTTTCCTGTGTGAAATTGTTATCCGCTCACAATTCCACACAACATACGAGCCGGAAGCATAA
AGTGTAAAGCCTGGGGTGCCTAATGAGTGAGCTAACTCACATTAATTGCGTTGCGCTCACTGCCCGCTTT
CCAGTCGGGAAACCTGTCGTGCCAGCTGCATTAATGAATCGGCCAACGCGCGGGGAGAGGCGGTTTGCGT
ATTGGGCGCTCTTCCGCTTCCTCGCTCACTGACTCGCTGCGCTCGGTCGTTCGGCTGCGGCGAGCGGTAT
CAGCTCACTCAAAGGCGGTAATACGGTTATCCACAGAATCAGGGGATAACGCAGGAAAGAACATGTGAGC
AAAAGGCCAGCAAAAGGCCAGGAACCGTAAAAAGGCCGCGTTGCTGGCGTTTTTCCATAGGCTCCGCCCC
CCTGACGAGCATCACAAAAATCGACGCTCAAGTCAGAGGTGGCGAAACCCGACAGGACTATAAAGATACC
